Addgene plasmid #46677: pcDNA3.2 mir-1-1 reporter hsa-mir-138-2
Depositing lab: David Bartel. Depositing organization: Whitehead Institute for Biomedical Research. Publication: Beyond Secondary Structure: Primary-Sequence Determinants License Pri-miRNA Hairpins for Processing. Auyeung VC, Ulitsky I, McGeary SE, Bartel DP. Cell. 2013 Feb 14;152(4):844-58. doi: 10.1016/j.cell.2013.01.031. PubMed 23415231.
Backbone
  Vector backbone: pcDNA3.2 V5-DEST mir-1-1 reporter
  Backbone manufacturer: Bartel lab (Addgene plasmid# 46646)
  Backbone size w/o insert (bp): 8038
  Vector type: Mammalian Expression, RNAi
  Selectable markers: Neomycin (select with G418)
Growth in bacteria
  Bacterial resistance: Ampicillin, 100 μg/mL
  Growth temperature: 37°C
  Growth strain: DH5alpha
  Copy number: High Copy
Gene/Insert
  Gene/Insert name: hsa-mir-138-2 (alt name: mir-138-2 pri-mRNA)
  Species: H. sapiens (human)
  Entrez Gene: MIR138-2 (a.k.a. MIRN138-2, mir-138-2)
  Promoter: CMV
  Tag / fusion protein: hsa-mir-1-1 (C terminal on insert); V5 (C terminal on backbone)
  Cloning method: Gateway Cloning
  Sequencing primers: 5′ CMV-F; 3′ TK-pA-R
Terms and licenses: Academic/Nonprofit Terms; Industry Terms: Not Available to Industry
How to cite: pcDNA3.2 mir-1-1 reporter hsa-mir-138-2 was a gift from David Bartel (Addgene plasmid # 46677 ; http://n2t.net/addgene:46677 ; RRID:Addgene_46677)
