[The description below was written by a language model from this plasmid's Addgene catalogue record and pLannotate feature annotations shown in this document.]
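Description:
pcDNA3.2 mir-1-1 reporter hsa-mir-138-2 is a mammalian expression plasmid for studying primary microRNA processing, built by Gateway cloning into a pcDNA3.2 V5-DEST derivative that already carries a mir-1-1 hairpin. It is propagated in E. coli through a high-copy ColE1/pUC-type origin with ampicillin selection (AmpR under its own bla promoter), and also contains an f1 origin. For selection in mammalian cells, an SV40 enhancer/early promoter drives the neomycin phosphotransferase gene, followed by an SV40 polyadenylation signal, allowing G418 selection.

The payload is a single CMV enhancer/promoter-driven transcript. Downstream of the promoter (and a T7 promoter) lie attB1 and attB2 sites flanking the human mir-138-2 pri-miRNA segment, in which the mir-138 hairpin is annotated. Immediately after attB2 comes the mir-1 hairpin, then the backbone V5 tag sequence and the HSV TK polyadenylation signal. The catalogue lists hsa-mir-1-1 and V5 as "tags", but because the insert is a noncoding RNA, the V5 sequence is simply a backbone remnant. The mir-1-1 hairpin lies on the same transcript as the query hairpin, which suggests it acts as an internal reference for judging how efficiently mir-138-2 is processed, though the record does not spell out the assay. This fits the associated work on primary-sequence determinants of pri-miRNA hairpin processing.

The deposited full sequence is 6,242 nt, smaller than the 8,038 bp listed for the backbone. This is expected if the Gateway destination cassette was replaced by the short insert during recombination. Small annotated fragments (HIV-1 LTR, bGH poly(A), ble, lacI) appear to be partial matches or backbone remnants rather than functional elements.
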