Features (pLannotate 1.2.2; 24 found; start..end, strand, type, name):
     36..80      -  misc_feature   bom (fragment): basis of mobility region from pBR322
    235..614     +  enhancer       CMV enhancer: human cytomegalovirus immediate early enhancer
    615..818     +  promoter       CMV promoter: human cytomegalovirus (CMV) immediate early promoter
    814..847     +  LTR            5' LTR (truncated) (fragment): truncated 5' long terminal repeat (LTR) from HIV-1
    863..881     +  promoter       T7 promoter: promoter for bacteriophage T7 RNA polymerase
    911..935     +  protein_bind   attB1: mutant version of attB; recombination site for the Gateway® BP reaction BP Clonase™
   1000..1082    +  ncRNA          mir-138: Accession: RF00671 - microRNA mir-138
   1355..1379    -  protein_bind   attB2: mutant version of attB; recombination site for the Gateway® BP reaction BP Clonase™
   1457..1533    +  ncRNA          mir-1: Accession: RF00103 - mir-1 microRNA precursor family
   1732..1773    +  CDS            V5 tag: epitope tag from simian virus 5
   1857..1905    +  polyA_signal   HSV TK poly(A) signal: herpes simplex virus thymidine kinase polyadenylation signal (Cole and Stacy, 1985)
   1996..2012    -  polyA_signal   bGH poly(A) signal (fragment): bovine growth hormone polyadenylation signal
   2107..2535    +  rep_origin     f1 ori (sequence partly withheld): f1 bacteriophage origin of replication; arrow indicates direction of (+) strand synthesis
   2549..2878    +  promoter       SV40 promoter: SV40 enhancer and early promoter
   2945..3736    +  CDS            neo: KKA2_KLEPN - Also known as kan, nptII. Experimental evidence at protein level: Swiss-Prot protein existence level 1. Resistance to kanamycin, neomycin, paromomycin, ribostamycin, butirosin and gentamicin B. From Klebsiella pneumoniae.
   3762..3920    +  CDS            ble (fragment): BLE_KLEPN - Experimental evidence at protein level: Swiss-Prot protein existence level 1. Binding protein with a strong affinity to the bleomycin family of antibiotics. Binds to CL990; an antimitotic-antibiotic compound. From Klebsiella pneumoniae.
   3915..4036    +  polyA_signal   SV40 poly(A) signal: SV40 polyadenylation signal
   4109..4125    -  protein_bind   lac operator: The lac repressor binds to the lac operator to inhibit transcription in E. coli. This inhibition can be relieved by adding lactose or isopropyl-β-D-thiogalactopyranoside (IPTG). lac repressor encoded by lacI
   4133..4163    -  promoter       lac promoter: promoter for the E. coli lac operon
   4178..4199    -  protein_bind   CAP binding site: CAP binding activates transcription in the presence of cAMP. E. coli catabolite activator protein
   4212..4304    -  CDS            lacI (fragment): lac repressor; lacI; The lac repressor binds to the lac operator to inhibit transcription in E. coli. This inhibition can be relieved by adding lactose or isopropyl-β-D-thiogalactopyranoside (IPTG).
   4487..5075    -  rep_origin     ori: high-copy-number ColE1/pMB1/pBR322/pUC origin of replication
   5246..6106    -  CDS            AmpR: β-lactamase; bla; confers resistance to ampicillin, carbenicillin, and related antibiotics
   6107..6211    -  promoter       AmpR promoter: bla
>Addgene plasmid #46677 | pcDNA3.2 mir-1-1 reporter hsa-mir-138-2 | depositor full sequence | sequence record 117383 | pcDNA3.2 mir-1-1 reporter hsa-mir-138-2 sequence 6242 bps
GACGGATCGGGAGATCTCCCGATCCCCTATGGTCGACTCTCAGTACAATCTGCTCTGATGCCGCATAGTT
AAGCCAGTATCTGCTCCCTGCTTGTGTGTTGGAGGTCGCTGAGTAGTGCGCGAGCAAAATTTAAGCTACA
ACAAGGCAAGGCTTGACCGACAATTGCATGAAGAATCTGCTTAGGGTTAGGCGTTTTGCGCTGCTTCGCG
ATGTACGGGCCAGATATACGCGTTGACATTGATTATTGACTAGTTATTAATAGTAATCAATTACGGGGTC
ATTAGTTCATAGCCCATATATGGAGTTCCGCGTTACATAACTTACGGTAAATGGCCCGCCTGGCTGACCG
CCCAACGACCCCCGCCCATTGACGTCAATAATGACGTATGTTCCCATAGTAACGCCAATAGGGACTTTCC
ATTGACGTCAATGGGTGGACTATTTACGGTAAACTGCCCACTTGGCAGTACATCAAGTGTATCATATGCC
AAGTACGCCCCCTATTGACGTCAATGACGGTAAATGGCCCGCCTGGCATTATGCCCAGTACATGACCTTA
TGGGACTTTCCTACTTGGCAGTACATCTACGTATTAGTCATCGCTATTACCATGGTGATGCGGTTTTGGC
AGTACATCAATGGGCGTGGATAGCGGTTTGACTCACGGGGATTTCCAAGTCTCCACCCCATTGACGTCAA
TGGGAGTTTGTTTTGGCACCAAAATCAACGGGACTTTCCAAAATGTCGTAACAACTCCGCCCCATTGACG
CAAATGGGCGGTAGGCGTGTACGGTGGGAGGTCTATATAAGCAGAGCTCTCTGGCTAACTAGAGAACCCA
CTGCTTACTGGCTTATCGAAATTAATACGACTCACTATAGGGAGACCCAAGCTGGCTAGTTAAGCTATCA
ACAAGTTTGTACAAAAAAGCAGGCTCATATGCTGTCTCAAAACCGGAGGAGCCACAGCCCAGAGGAGGAA
GCCGGCGGAGTTCTGGTATCGTTGCTGCAGCTGGTGTTGTGAATCAGGCCGACGAGCAGCGCATCCTCTT
ACCCGGCTATTTCACGACACCAGGGTTGCATCATACCCATCCTCTCCAGGCGAGCCTCGTGGGACCGGGC
CGGACGCAAGGACCTGGGGATGGGGTTGGGGTGGGAGTCTGTGTGTGAAAGCTTGTCCTCTGTAGCTCAC
TGGATCTCAGCCCAGACTGCTCCTCAGAATCACCTGGCAGCTTTCAAAAAACTCTGATGTCTGCCCCTCA
CCTCCTCTTGCCGAGGTCCACAGAATCTCCAAGGTGGGGCCCTGGAATCAGCATTGTTAGAGGTTCCAGT
GTGATGCCGAAGTCTGTGAAGCTTACCCAGCTTTCTTGTACAAAGTGGTTGATCTAGAGGGCCCGCAGTG
GGGTCAGCTTCTACCGGGGCGGCGTCCCGGGGTCTTGGAACTGCATGCAGACTGCCTGCTTGGGAAACAT
ACTTCTTTATATGCCCATATGGACCTGCTAAGCTATGGAATGTAAAGAAGTATGTATCTCAGGCCGGGAC
CTCTCTCGCCGCACTGAGGGGCACTCCACACCACGGGGGCCGCCGCGGCCGACAGCCAGCCAGGCGGCTG
TGGTGGGGGTGAGGCTGGGGCGGCAGGCTGCCTGGGCGTTGGTGGACGGTCGTGTCCCCGCCAGCATTGT
TCTGTCACTTTGCCTGTGTCAGCAGGTGGAAGTGCTCACCAGACATTCGAAGGTAAGCCTATCCCTAACC
CTCTCCTCGGTCTCGATTCTACGCGTACCGGTTAGTAATGAGTTTAAACGGGGGAGGCTAACTGAAACAC
GGAAGGAGACAATACCGGAAGGAACCCGCGCTATGACGGCAATAAAAAGACAGAATAAAACGCACGGGTG
TTGGGTCGTTTGTTCATAAACGCGGGGTTCGGTCCCAGGGCTGGCACTCTGTCGATACCCCACCGAGACC
CCATTGGGGCCAATACGCCCGCGTTTCTTCCTTTTCCCCACCCCACCCCCCAAGTTCGGGTGAAGGCCCA
GGGCTCGCAGCCAACGTCGGGGCGGCAGGCCCTGCCATAGCAGATCTGCGCAGCTGGGGCTCTAGGGGGT
ATCCCC
[124 nt withheld, positions 2107-2230]
C
[32 nt withheld, positions 2232-2263]
CA
[57 nt withheld, positions 2266-2322]
A
[49 nt withheld, positions 2324-2372]
CCTTTGACGTTGGAGTCCACGTTCTTT
[37 nt withheld, positions 2400-2436]
ACCCTATCTCGGTCTATTCTTTTGATTTATAAGGGATTTTGGGGATTTCGGCCTATTGGTTAAAAAATGA
GCTGATTTAACAAAAATTTAACGCGAATTAATTCTGTGGAATGTGTGTCAGTTAGGGTGTGGAAAGTCCC
CAGGCTCCCCAGCAGGCAGAAGTATGCAAAGCATGCATCTCAATTAGTCAGCAACCAGGTGTGGAAAGTC
CCCAGGCTCCCCAGCAGGCAGAAGTATGCAAAGCATGCATCTCAATTAGTCAGCAACCATAGTCCCGCCC
CTAACTCCGCCCATCCCGCCCCTAACTCCGCCCAGTTCCGCCCATTCTCCGCCCCATGGCTGACTAATTT
TTTTTATTTATGCAGAGGCCGAGGCCGCCTCTGCCTCTGAGCTATTCCAGAAGTAGTGAGGAGGCTTTTT
TGGAGGCCTAGGCTTTTGCAAAAAGCTCCCGGGAGCTTGTATATCCATTTTCGGATCTGATCAAGAGACA
GGATGAGGATCGTTTCGCATGATTGAACAAGATGGATTGCACGCAGGTTCTCCGGCCGCTTGGGTGGAGA
GGCTATTCGGCTATGACTGGGCACAACAGACAATCGGCTGCTCTGATGCCGCCGTGTTCCGGCTGTCAGC
GCAGGGGCGCCCGGTTCTTTTTGTCAAGACCGACCTGTCCGGTGCCCTGAATGAACTGCAGGACGAGGCA
GCGCGGCTATCGTGGCTGGCCACGACGGGCGTTCCTTGCGCAGCTGTGCTCGACGTTGTCACTGAAGCGG
GAAGGGACTGGCTGCTATTGGGCGAAGTGCCGGGGCAGGATCTCCTGTCATCTCACCTTGCTCCTGCCGA
GAAAGTATCCATCATGGCTGATGCAATGCGGCGGCTGCATACGCTTGATCCGGCTACCTGCCCATTCGAC
CACCAAGCGAAACATCGCATCGAGCGAGCACGTACTCGGATGGAAGCCGGTCTTGTCGATCAGGATGATC
TGGACGAAGAGCATCAGGGGCTCGCGCCAGCCGAACTGTTCGCCAGGCTCAAGGCGCGCATGCCCGACGG
CGAGGATCTCGTCGTGACCCATGGCGATGCCTGCTTGCCGAATATCATGGTGGAAAATGGCCGCTTTTCT
GGATTCATCGACTGTGGCCGGCTGGGTGTGGCGGACCGCTATCAGGACATAGCGTTGGCTACCCGTGATA
TTGCTGAAGAGCTTGGCGGCGAATGGGCTGACCGCTTCCTCGTGCTTTACGGTATCGCCGCTCCCGATTC
GCAGCGCATCGCCTTCTATCGCCTTCTTGACGAGTTCTTCTGAGCGGGACTCTGGGGTTCGCGAAATGAC
CGACCAAGCGACGCCCAACCTGCCATCACGAGATTTCGATTCCACCGCCGCCTTCTATGAAAGGTTGGGC
TTCGGAATCGTTTTCCGGGACGCCGGCTGGATGATCCTCCAGCGCGGGGATCTCATGCTGGAGTTCTTCG
CCCACCCCAACTTGTTTATTGCAGCTTATAATGGTTACAAATAAAGCAATAGCATCACAAATTTCACAAA
TAAAGCATTTTTTTCACTGCATTCTAGTTGTGGTTTGTCCAAACTCATCAATGTATCTTATCATGTCTGT
ATACCGTCGACCTCTAGCTAGAGCTTGGCGTAATCATGGTCATAGCTGTTTCCTGTGTGAAATTGTTATC
CGCTCACAATTCCACACAACATACGAGCCGGAAGCATAAAGTGTAAAGCCTGGGGTGCCTAATGAGTGAG
CTAACTCACATTAATTGCGTTGCGCTCACTGCCCGCTTTCCAGTCGGGAAACCTGTCGTGCCAGCTGCAT
TAATGAATCGGCCAACGCGCGGGGAGAGGCGGTTTGCGTATTGGGCGCTCTTCCGCTTCCTCGCTCACTG
ACTCGCTGCGCTCGGTCGTTCGGCTGCGGCGAGCGGTATCAGCTCACTCAAAGGCGGTAATACGGTTATC
CACAGAATCAGGGGATAACGCAGGAAAGAACATGTGAGCAAAAGGCCAGCAAAAGGCCAGGAACCGTAAA
AAGGCCGCGTTGCTGGCGTTTTTCCATAGGCTCCGCCCCCCTGACGAGCATCACAAAAATCGACGCTCAA
GTCAGAGGTGGCGAAACCCGACAGGACTATAAAGATACCAGGCGTTTCCCCCTGGAAGCTCCCTCGTGCG
CTCTCCTGTTCCGACCCTGCCGCTTACCGGATACCTGTCCGCCTTTCTCCCTTCGGGAAGCGTGGCGCTT
TCTCAATGCTCACGCTGTAGGTATCTCAGTTCGGTGTAGGTCGTTCGCTCCAAGCTGGGCTGTGTGCACG
AACCCCCCGTTCAGCCCGACCGCTGCGCCTTATCCGGTAACTATCGTCTTGAGTCCAACCCGGTAAGACA
CGACTTATCGCCACTGGCAGCAGCCACTGGTAACAGGATTAGCAGAGCGAGGTATGTAGGCGGTGCTACA
GAGTTCTTGAAGTGGTGGCCTAACTACGGCTACACTAGAAGGACAGTATTTGGTATCTGCGCTCTGCTGA
AGCCAGTTACCTTCGGAAAAAGAGTTGGTAGCTCTTGATCCGGCAAACAAACCACCGCTGGTAGCGGTGG
TTTTTTTGTTTGCAAGCAGCAGATTACGCGCAGAAAAAAAGGATCTCAAGAAGATCCTTTGATCTTTTCT
ACGGGGTCTGACGCTCAGTGGAACGAAAACTCACGTTAAGGGATTTTGGTCATGAGATTATCAAAAAGGA
TCTTCACCTAGATCCTTTTAAATTAAAAATGAAGTTTTAAATCAATCTAAAGTATATATGAGTAAACTTG
GTCTGACAGTTACCAATGCTTAATCAGTGAGGCACCTATCTCAGCGATCTGTCTATTTCGTTCATCCATA
GTTGCCTGACTCCCCGTCGTGTAGATAACTACGATACGGGAGGGCTTACCATCTGGCCCCAGTGCTGCAA
TGATACCGCGAGACCCACGCTCACCGGCTCCAGATTTATCAGCAATAAACCAGCCAGCCGGAAGGGCCGA
GCGCAGAAGTGGTCCTGCAACTTTATCCGCCTCCATCCAGTCTATTAATTGTTGCCGGGAAGCTAGAGTA
AGTAGTTCGCCAGTTAATAGTTTGCGCAACGTTGTTGCCATTGCTACAGGCATCGTGGTGTCACGCTCGT
CGTTTGGTATGGCTTCATTCAGCTCCGGTTCCCAACGATCAAGGCGAGTTACATGATCCCCCATGTTGTG
CAAAAAAGCGGTTAGCTCCTTCGGTCCTCCGATCGTTGTCAGAAGTAAGTTGGCCGCAGTGTTATCACTC
ATGGTTATGGCAGCACTGCATAATTCTCTTACTGTCATGCCATCCGTAAGATGCTTTTCTGTGACTGGTG
AGTACTCAACCAAGTCATTCTGAGAATAGTGTATGCGGCGACCGAGTTGCTCTTGCCCGGCGTCAATACG
GGATAATACCGCGCCACATAGCAGAACTTTAAAAGTGCTCATCATTGGAAAACGTTCTTCGGGGCGAAAA
CTCTCAAGGATCTTACCGCTGTTGAGATCCAGTTCGATGTAACCCACTCGTGCACCCAACTGATCTTCAG
CATCTTTTACTTTCACCAGCGTTTCTGGGTGAGCAAAAACAGGAAGGCAAAATGCCGCAAAAAAGGGAAT
AAGGGCGACACGGAAATGTTGAATACTCATACTCTTCCTTTTTCAATATTATTGAAGCATTTATCAGGGT
TATTGTCTCATGAGCGGATACATATTTGAATGTATTTAGAAAAATAAACAAATAGGGGTTCCGCGCACAT
TTCCCCGAAAAGTGCCACCTGACGTC
