>Addgene plasmid #46677 | pcDNA3.2 mir-1-1 reporter hsa-mir-138-2 | addgene partial sequence | sequence record 73877 | CMV-F 5'-CGCAAATGGGCGGTAGGCGTG-3'
GAGCTCTCTGGCTAACTAGAGAACCCACTGCTTACTGGCTTATCGAAATTAATACGACTCACTATAGGGA
GACCCAAGCTGGCTAGTTAAGCTATCAACAAGTTTGTACAAAAAAGCAGGCTCATATGCTGTCTCAAAAC
CGGAGGAGCCACAGCCCAGAGGAGGAAGCCGGCGGAGTTCTGGTATCGTTGCTGCAGCTGGTGTTGTGAA
TCAGGCCGACGAGCAGCGCATCCTCTTACCCGGCTATTTCACGACACCAGGGTTGCATCATACCCATCCT
CTCCAGGCGAGCCTCGTGGGACCGGGCCGGACGCAAGGACCTGGGGATGGGGTTGGGGTGGGAGTCTGTG
TGTGAAAGCTTGTCCTCTGTAGCTCACTGGATCTCAGCCCAGACTGCTCCTCAGAATCACCTGGCAGCTT
TCAAAAAACTCTGATGTCTGCCCCTCACCTCCTCTTGCCGAGGTCCACAGAATCTCCAAGGTGGGGCCCT
GGAATCAGCATTGTTAGAGGTTCCAGTGTGATGCCGAAGTCTGTGAAGCTTACCCAGCTTTCTTGTACAA
AGTGGTTGATCTAGAGGGCCCGCAGTGGGGTCAGCTTCTACCGGGGCGGCGTCCCGGGGTCTTGGAACTG
CATGCAGACTGCCTGCTTGGGAAACATACTTCTTTATATGCCCATATGGACCTGCTAAGCTATGGAATGT
AAAGAAGTATGTATCTCAGGCCGGGACCTCTCTCGCCGCACTGAGGGGCACTCCACACCACGGGGGCCGC
CGCGGCCGACAGCCAGCCAGGCGGCTGTGGT
